>Addgene plasmid #36108 | YFP Gamma 10 | depositor partial sequence | sequence record 44751 | pcDNA3.1
GACGGATCGGGAGATCTCCCGATCCCCTATGGTGCACTCTCAGTACAATCTGCTCTGATGCCGCATAGTT
AAGCCAGTATCTGCTCCCTGCTTGTGTGTTGGAGGTCGCTGAGTAGTGCGCGAGCAAAATTTAAGCTACA
ACAAGGCAAGGCTTGACCGACAATTGCATGAAGAATCTGCTTAGGGTTAGGCGTTTTGCGCTGCTTCGCG
ATGTACGGGCCAGATATACGCGTTGACATTGATTATTGACTAGTTATTAATAGTAATCAATTACGGGGTC
ATTAGTTCATAGCCCATATATGGAGTTCCGCGTTACATAACTTACGGTAAATGGCCCGCCTGGCTGACCG
CCCAACGACCCCCGCCCATTGACGTCAATAATGACGTATGTTCCCATAGTAACGCCAATAGGGACTTTCC
ATTGACGTCAATGGGTGGAGTATTTACGGTAAACTGCCCACTTGGCAGTACATCAAGTGTATCATATGCC
AAGTACGCCCCCTATTGACGTCAATGACGGTAAATGGCCCGCCTGGCATTATGCCCAGTACATGACCTTA
TGGGACTTTCCTACTTGGCAGTACATCTACGTATTAGTCATCGCTATTACCATGGTGATGCGGTTTTGGC
AGTACATCAATGGGCGTGGATAGCGGTTTGACTCACGGGGATTTCCAAGTCTCCACCCCATTGACGTCAA
TGGGAGTTTGTTTTGGCACCAAAATCAACGGGACTTTCCAAAATGTCGTAACAACTCCGCCCCATTGACG
CAAATGGGCGGTAGGCGTGTACGGTGGGAGGTCTATATAAGCAGAGCTCTCTGGCTAACTAGAGAACCCA
CTGCTTACTGGCTTATCGAAATTAATACGACTCACTATAGGGAGACCCAAGCTGGCTAGCGTTTAAACTT
AAGCTTGGTACCGAGCTCGGATCCACTAGTCCAGTGTGGTGGAATTCTGCAGATATCCAGCACAGTGGCG
GCCGCTCGAGTCTAGAGGGCCCGTTTAAACCCGCTGATCAGCCTCGACTGTGCCTTCTAGTTGCCAGCCA
TCTGTTGTTTGCCCCTCCCCCGTGCCTTCCTTGACCCTGGAAGGTGCCACTCCCACTGTCCTTTCCTAAT
AAAATGAGGAAATTGCATCGCATTGTCTGAGTAGGTGTCATTCTATTCTGGGGGGTGGGGTGGGGCAGGA
CAGCAAGGGGGAGGATTGGGAAGACAATAGCAGGCATGCTGGGGATGCGGTGGGCTCTATGGCTTCTGAG
GCGGAAAGAACCAGCTGGGGCTCTAGGGGGTATCCCC
[124 nt withheld, positions 1298-1421]
C
[91 nt withheld, positions 1423-1513]
A
[49 nt withheld, positions 1515-1563]
CCTTTGACGTTGGAGTCCACGTTCTTT
[37 nt withheld, positions 1591-1627]
ACCCTATCTCGGTCTATTCTTTTGATTTATAAGGGATTTTGCCGATTTCGGCCTATTGGTTAAAAAATGA
GCTGATTTAACAAAAATTTAACGCGAATTAATTCTGTGGAATGTGTGTCAGTTAGGGTGTGGAAAGTCCC
CAGGCTCCCCAGCAGGCAGAAGTATGCAAAGCATGCATCTCAATTAGTCAGCAACCAGGTGTGGAAAGTC
CCCAGGCTCCCCAGCAGGCAGAAGTATGCAAAGCATGCATCTCAATTAGTCAGCAACCATAGTCCCGCCC
CTAACTCCGCCCATCCCGCCCCTAACTCCGCCCAGTTCCGCCCATTCTCCGCCCCATGGCTGACTAATTT
TTTTTATTTATGCAGAGGCCGAGGCCGCCTCTGCCTCTGAGCTATTCCAGAAGTAGTGAGGAGGCTTTTT
TGGAGGCCTAGGCTTTTGCAAAAAGCTCCCGGGAGCTTGTATATCCATTTTCGGATCTGATCAAGAGACA
GGATGAGGATCGTTTCGCATGATTGAACAAGATGGATTGCACGCAGGTTCTCCGGCCGCTTGGGTGGAGA
GGCTATTCGGCTATGACTGGGCACAACAGACAATCGGCTGCTCTGATGCCGCCGTGTTCCGGCTGTCAGC
GCAGGGGCGCCCGGTTCTTTTTGTCAAGACCGACCTGTCCGGTGCCCTGAATGAACTGCAGGACGAGGCA
GCGCGGCTATCGTGGCTGGCCACGACGGGCGTTCCTTGCGCAGCTGTGCTCGACGTTGTCACTGAAGCGG
GAAGGGACTGGCTGCTATTGGGCGAAGTGCCGGGGCAGGATCTCCTGTCATCTCACCTTGCTCCTGCCGA
GAAAGTATCCATCATGGCTGATGCAATGCGGCGGCTGCATACGCTTGATCCGGCTACCTGCCCATTCGAC
CACCAAGCGAAACATCGCATCGAGCGAGCACGTACTCGGATGGAAGCCGGTCTTGTCGATCAGGATGATC
TGGACGAAGAGCATCAGGGGCTCGCGCCAGCCGAACTGTTCGCCAGGCTCAAGGCGCGCATGCCCGACGG
CGAGGATCTCGTCGTGACCCATGGCGATGCCTGCTTGCCGAATATCATGGTGGAAAATGGCCGCTTTTCT
GGATTCATCGACTGTGGCCGGCTGGGTGTGGCGGACCGCTATCAGGACATAGCGTTGGCTACCCGTGATA
TTGCTGAAGAGCTTGGCGGCGAATGGGCTGACCGCTTCCTCGTGCTTTACGGTATCGCCGCTCCCGATTC
GCAGCGCATCGCCTTCTATCGCCTTCTTGACGAGTTCTTCTGAGCGGGACTCTGGGGTTCGAAATGACCG
ACCAAGCGACGCCCAACCTGCCATCACGAGATTTCGATTCCACCGCCGCCTTCTATGAAAGGTTGGGCTT
CGGAATCGTTTTCCGGGACGCCGGCTGGATGATCCTCCAGCGCGGGGATCTCATGCTGGAGTTCTTCGCC
CACCCCAACTTGTTTATTGCAGCTTATAATGGTTACAAATAAAGCAATAGCATCACAAATTTCACAAATA
AAGCATTTTTTTCACTGCATTCTAGTTGTGGTTTGTCCAAACTCATCAATGTATCTTATCATGTCTGTAT
ACCGTCGACCTCTAGCTAGAGCTTGGCGTAATCATGGTCATAGCTGTTTCCTGTGTGAAATTGTTATCCG
CTCACAATTCCACACAACATACGAGCCGGAAGCATAAAGTGTAAAGCCTGGGGTGCCTAATGAGTGAGCT
AACTCACATTAATTGCGTTGCGCTCACTGCCCGCTTTCCAGTCGGGAAACCTGTCGTGCCAGCTGCATTA
ATGAATCGGCCAACGCGCGGGGAGAGGCGGTTTGCGTATTGGGCGCTCTTCCGCTTCCTCGCTCACTGAC
TCGCTGCGCTCGGTCGTTCGGCTGCGGCGAGCGGTATCAGCTCACTCAAAGGCGGTAATACGGTTATCCA
CAGAATCAGGGGATAACGCAGGAAAGAACATGTGAGCAAAAGGCCAGCAAAAGGCCAGGAACCGTAAAAA
GGCCGCGTTGCTGGCGTTTTTCCATAGGCTCCGCCCCCCTGACGAGCATCACAAAAATCGACGCTCAAGT
CAGAGGTGGCGAAACCCGACAGGACTATAAAGATACCAGGCGTTTCCCCCTGGAAGCTCCCTCGTGCGCT
CTCCTGTTCCGACCCTGCCGCTTACCGGATACCTGTCCGCCTTTCTCCCTTCGGGAAGCGTGGCGCTTTC
TCATAGCTCACGCTGTAGGTATCTCAGTTCGGTGTAGGTCGTTCGCTCCAAGCTGGGCTGTGTGCACGAA
CCCCCCGTTCAGCCCGACCGCTGCGCCTTATCCGGTAACTATCGTCTTGAGTCCAACCCGGTAAGACACG
ACTTATCGCCACTGGCAGCAGCCACTGGTAACAGGATTAGCAGAGCGAGGTATGTAGGCGGTGCTACAGA
GTTCTTGAAGTGGTGGCCTAACTACGGCTACACTAGAAGAACAGTATTTGGTATCTGCGCTCTGCTGAAG
CCAGTTACCTTCGGAAAAAGAGTTGGTAGCTCTTGATCCGGCAAACAAACCACCGCTGGTAGCGGTTTTT
TTGTTTGCAAGCAGCAGATTACGCGCAGAAAAAAAGGATCTCAAGAAGATCCTTTGATCTTTTCTACGGG
GTCTGACGCTCAGTGGAACGAAAACTCACGTTAAGGGATTTTGGTCATGAGATTATCAAAAAGGATCTTC
ACCTAGATCCTTTTAAATTAAAAATGAAGTTTTAAATCAATCTAAAGTATATATGAGTAAACTTGGTCTG
ACAGTTACCAATGCTTAATCAGTGAGGCACCTATCTCAGCGATCTGTCTATTTCGTTCATCCATAGTTGC
CTGACTCCCCGTCGTGTAGATAACTACGATACGGGAGGGCTTACCATCTGGCCCCAGTGCTGCAATGATA
CCGCGAGACCCACGCTCACCGGCTCCAGATTTATCAGCAATAAACCAGCCAGCCGGAAGGGCCGAGCGCA
GAAGTGGTCCTGCAACTTTATCCGCCTCCATCCAGTCTATTAATTGTTGCCGGGAAGCTAGAGTAAGTAG
TTCGCCAGTTAATAGTTTGCGCAACGTTGTTGCCATTGCTACAGGCATCGTGGTGTCACGCTCGTCGTTT
GGTATGGCTTCATTCAGCTCCGGTTCCCAACGATCAAGGCGAGTTACATGATCCCCCATGTTGTGCAAAA
AAGCGGTTAGCTCCTTCGGTCCTCCGATCGTTGTCAGAAGTAAGTTGGCCGCAGTGTTATCACTCATGGT
TATGGCAGCACTGCATAATTCTCTTACTGTCATGCCATCCGTAAGATGCTTTTCTGTGACTGGTGAGTAC
TCAACCAAGTCATTCTGAGAATAGTGTATGCGGCGACCGAGTTGCTCTTGCCCGGCGTCAATACGGGATA
ATACCGCGCCACATAGCAGAACTTTAAAAGTGCTCATCATTGGAAAACGTTCTTCGGGGCGAAAACTCTC
AAGGATCTTACCGCTGTTGAGATCCAGTTCGATGTAACCCACTCGTGCACCCAACTGATCTTCAGCATCT
TTTACTTTCACCAGCGTTTCTGGGTGAGCAAAAACAGGAAGGCAAAATGCCGCAAAAAAGGGAATAAGGG
CGACACGGAAATGTTGAATACTCATACTCTTCCTTTTTCAATATTATTGAAGCATTTATCAGGGTTATTG
TCTCATGAGCGGATACATATTTGAATGTATTTAGAAAAATAAACAAATAGGGGTTCCGCGCACATTTCCC
CGAAAAGTGCCACCTGACGTC
