>Addgene plasmid #36108 | YFP Gamma 10 | addgene partial sequence | sequence record 54718 | CMV-fwd
AGCAGAGCTCTCTGGCTAACTAGAGAACCCACTGCTTACTGGCTTATCGAAATTAATACGACTCACTATA
GGGAGACCCAAGCTGGCTAGCATGAGTAAAGGAGAAGAACTTTTCACTGGAGTTGTCCCAATTCTTGTTG
AATTAGATGGTGATGTTAATGGGCACAAATTTTCTGTCAGTGGAGAGGGTGAAGGTGATGCAACATACGG
AAAACTTACCCTTAAATTTATTTGCACTACTGGAAAACTACCTGTTCCATGGCCAACACTTGTCACTACT
TTCGGTTATGGTCTTATGTGCTTTGCAAGATACCCAGATCATATGAAACAGCATGACTTTTTCAAGAGTG
CCATGCCCGAAGGTTATGTACAGGAAAGAACTATATTTTTCAAAGATGACGGGAACTACAAGACACGTGC
TGAAGTCAAGTTTGAAGGTGATACCCTTGTTAATAGAATCGAGTTAAAAGGTATTGATTTTAAAGAAGAT
GGAAACATTCTTGGACACAAATTGGAGTACAACTATAACTCACACAATGTATACATCATGGCAGACAAAC
AAAAGAATGGAATCAAAGTTAACTTCAAAATTAGACACAACATTGAAGATGGAAGCGTTCAACTAGCAGA
CCATTATCAACAAAATACTCCAATTGGCGATGGCCCTGTCCTTTTACCAGACAACCATTACCTGTCCTAT
CAATCTAAGCTTTCGAAAGATCCCAACGAAAAGAGAGACCACATGGTCCTTCTTGAGTTTGTAACAGCTG
CTGGGATTACACATGGCATGGATGAACTATACAAAGGTACCATGCATCACCATCACCATCACTCTTCCGG
GGCCAGCGTGAGCGCCCTGCAGCGCCTGGTGGAGCAGCTGAAGCTGGAGGCTGGCGTGGAGAGGATCAAG
GTCTCCCAGGCAGCTGCAGAGCTTCAGCAGTACTGCATACAGAATGCATGCAAGGACGCCCTGCTGCTCG
GTGTTCCGGCTGGAAGCAACCCCTTCCGGGAGCCCAGGTCCTGTGCTCTACT
