[The description below was written by a language model from this plasmid's Addgene catalogue record.]
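Description:
YFP Gamma 10 is a mammalian expression plasmid built on the pcDNA3.1 backbone, with a recorded total size of about 6.35 kb. It is maintained in E. coli as a high-copy plasmid under ampicillin selection. It also carries a neomycin resistance marker, so transfected mammalian cells can be selected with G418 when stable lines are wanted. No feature table accompanies the record, so the backbone elements beyond those listed in the catalogue fields are not itemised. The use of T7 and BGH reverse sequencing primers fits the standard pcDNA3.1 layout, in which a T7 priming site lies upstream of the cloning region and the bovine growth hormone polyadenylation signal lies downstream.

The payload is the mouse G protein gamma 10 subunit (Gng10), a short 207 bp coding sequence cloned between KpnI and EcoRI sites, both of which are retained. Expression is driven by the CMV promoter. Yellow fluorescent protein is fused to the N terminus of the gamma subunit and is recorded as being carried on the backbone. An N-terminal tag leaves the C terminus of the gamma subunit free; in G protein gamma subunits generally, this is where the lipid modification needed for membrane attachment occurs.

The associated publication reports that a family of G protein beta-gamma complexes moves reversibly from the plasma membrane to endomembranes when receptors are activated. This indicates that the construct is meant for live-cell fluorescence imaging of gamma 10 localisation and trafficking in transfected mammalian cells.
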