Addgene plasmid #36108: YFP Gamma 10
Depositing lab: Narasimhan Gautam. Depositing organization: Washington University in Saint Louis. Publication: A family of G protein betagamma subunits translocate reversibly from the plasma membrane to endomembranes on receptor activation. Saini DK, Kalyanaraman V, Chisari M, Gautam N. J Biol Chem. 2007 Aug 17;282(33):24099-108. Epub 2007 Jun 20. 10.1074/jbc.M701191200 PubMed 17581822.
Backbone
  Vector backbone: pcDNA3.1
  Backbone manufacturer: Invitrogen
  Backbone size w/o insert (bp): 5428
  Total vector size (bp): 6352
  Vector type: Mammalian Expression
  Selectable markers: Neomycin (select with G418)
Growth in bacteria
  Bacterial resistance: Ampicillin, 100 μg/mL
  Growth temperature: 37°C
  Growth strain: DH5alpha
  Copy number: High Copy
Gene/Insert
  Gene/Insert name: G protein subunit Gamma 10 (alt name: Gng10)
  Species: M. musculus (mouse)
  Insert size (bp): 207
  GenBank ID: NM_001017998
  Entrez Gene: Gng10 (a.k.a. RP23-211P15.5, AV006524)
  Promoter: CMV
  Tag / fusion protein: YFP (N terminal on backbone)
  Cloning method: Restriction Enzyme; 5′ cloning site KpnI (not destroyed); 3′ cloning site EcoR1 (not destroyed)
  Sequencing primers: 5′ T7; 3′ BGH reverse primer
Terms and licenses: Academic/Nonprofit Terms; Industry Terms: Not Available to Industry
How to cite: YFP Gamma 10 was a gift from Narasimhan Gautam (Addgene plasmid # 36108 ; http://n2t.net/addgene:36108 ; RRID:Addgene_36108)
